>Addgene plasmid #172453 | mCherry-FKBP-TPD54(R159E) | addgene full sequence | sequence record 338993 | Addgene NGS Result
TAGTTATTAATAGTAATCAATTACGGGGTCATTAGTTCATAGCCCATATATGGAGTTCCGCGTTACATAA
CTTACGGTAAATGGCCCGCCTGGCTGACCGCCCAACGACCCCCGCCCATTGACGTCAATAATGACGTATG
TTCCCATAGTAACGCCAATAGGGACTTTCCATTGACGTCAATGGGTGGAGTATTTACGGTAAACTGCCCA
CTTGGCAGTACATCAAGTGTATCATATGCCAAGTACGCCCCCTATTGACGTCAATGACGGTAAATGGCCC
GCCTGGCATTATGCCCAGTACATGACCTTATGGGACTTTCCTACTTGGCAGTACATCTACGTATTAGTCA
TCGCTATTACCATGGTGATGCGGTTTTGGCAGTACATCAATGGGCGTGGATAGCGGTTTGACTCACGGGG
ATTTCCAAGTCTCCACCCCATTGACGTCAATGGGAGTTTGTTTTGGCACCAAAATCAACGGGACTTTCCA
AAATGTCGTAACAACTCCGCCCCATTGACGCAAATGGGCGGTAGGCGTGTACGGTGGGAGGTCTATATAA
GCAGAGCTGGTTTAGTGAACCGTCAGATCCGCTAGCGCTACCGGTCGCCACCATGGTGAGCAAGGGCGAG
GAGGATAACATGGCCATCATCAAGGAGTTCATGCGCTTCAAGGTGCACATGGAGGGCTCCGTGAACGGCC
ACGAGTTCGAGATCGAGGGCGAGGGCGAGGGCCGCCCCTACGAGGGCACCCAGACCGCCAAGCTGAAGGT
GACCAAGGGTGGCCCCCTGCCCTTCGCCTGGGACATCCTGTCCCCTCAGTTCATGTACGGCTCCAAGGCC
TACGTGAAGCACCCCGCCGACATCCCCGACTACTTGAAGCTGTCCTTCCCCGAGGGCTTCAAGTGGGAGC
GCGTGATGAACTTCGAGGACGGCGGCGTGGTGACCGTGACCCAGGACTCCTCCCTGCAGGACGGCGAGTT
CATCTACAAGGTGAAGCTGCGCGGCACCAACTTCCCCTCCGACGGCCCCGTAATGCAGAAGAAGACCATG
GGCTGGGAGGCCTCCTCCGAGCGGATGTACCCCGAGGACGGCGCCCTGAAGGGCGAGATCAAGCAGAGGC
TGAAGCTGAAGGACGGCGGCCACTACGACGCTGAGGTCAAGACCACCTACAAGGCCAAGAAGCCCGTGCA
GCTGCCCGGCGCCTACAACGTCAACATCAAGTTGGACATCACCTCCCACAACGAGGACTACACCATCGTG
GAACAGTACGAACGCGCCGAGGGCCGCCACTCCACCGGCGGCATGGACGAGCTGTACAAGTCCGGACTCA
GATCTCGAGCTCAAGCTTCGAATTCTGCAGTCGACGGTACCGCGGGCCCTGAACCCGCCAAGAACCTGTA
CACCATGGGAGTGCAGGTGGAAACCATCTCCCCAGGAGACGGGCGCACCTTCCCCAAGCGCGGCCAGACC
TGCGTGGTGCACTACACCGGGATGCTTGAAGATGGAAAGAAATTTGATTCCTCCCGGGACAGAAACAAGC
CCTTTAAGTTTATGCTAGGCAAGCAGGAGGTGATCCGAGGCTGGGAAGAAGGGGTTGCCCAGATGAGTGT
GGGTCAGAGAGCCAAACTGACTATATCTCCAGATTATGCCTATGGTGCCACTGGGCACCCAGGCATCATC
CCACCACATGCCACTCTCGTCTTCGATGTGGAGCTTCTAAAACTGGAACGGTACAAGTCCGGACTCAGAT
CTCGAGACATGGACTCCGCCGGCCAAGATATCAACCTGAATTCTCCTAACAAAGGTCTGCTGTCTGACTC
CATGACGGATGTTCCTGTCGACACAGGTGTGGCTGCCCGGACTCCTGCTGTTGAGGGTCTGACAGAGGCT
GAGGAGGAGGAGCTCAGGGCTGAGCTTACCAAGGTGGAAGAGGAAATTGTCACTCTGCGCCAGGTCCTGG
CAGCCAAGGAGAGGCACTGTGGAGAGCTCAAGAGGAGGCTGGGCCTCTCCACCCTGGGGGAGCTGAAACA
GAACCTGTCCAGGAGCTGGCATGACGTGCAGGTCTCTAGCGCCTATGTGAAAACTTCTGAGAAACTTGGA
GAGTGGAATGAGAAAGTGACCCAGTCAGACCTCTACAAGAAGACTCAGGAAACTCTTTCACAGGCAGGAC
AGAAGACTTCAGCTGCCCTGTCCACAGTGGGCTCTGCCATCAGCAGGAAGCTTGGAGACATGGAGAACTC
TGCGACCTTCAAGTCGTTTGAGGACCGAGTTGGGACCATAAAGTCTAAGGTTGTGGGTGACAGAGAGAAC
GGCAGTGACAACCTCCCTTCCTCAGCGGGGAGTGGTGACAAGCCCCTGTCGGATCCCGCACCTTTCTAAC
AATTGTTGTTGTTAACTTGTTTATTGCAGCTTATAATGGTTACAAATAAAGCAATAGCATCACAAATTTC
ACAAATAAAGCATTTTTTTCACTGCATTCTAGTTGTGGTTTGTCCAAACTCATCAATGTATCTTAACGCG
TAAATTGTAAGCGTTAATATTTTGTTAAAATTCGCGTTAAATTTTTGTTAAATCAGCTCATTTTTTAACC
AATAGGCCGAAATCGGCAAAATCCCTTATAAATCAAAAGAATAGACCGAGATAGGGT
[37 nt withheld, positions 2648-2684]
AAAGAACGTGGACTCCAACGTCAAAGG
[49 nt withheld, positions 2712-2760]
T
[91 nt withheld, positions 2762-2852]
G
[124 nt withheld, positions 2854-2977]
CAGGTGGCACTTTTCGGGGAAATGTGCGCGGAACCCCTATTTGTTTATTTTTCTAAATACATTCAAATAT
GTATCCGCTCATGAGACAATAACCCTGATAAATGCTTCAATAATATTGAAAAAGGAAGAGTCCTGAGGCG
GAAAGAACCAGCTGTGGAATGTGTGTCAGTTAGGGTGTGGAAAGTCCCCAGGCTCCCCAGCAGGCAGAAG
TATGCAAAGCATGCATCTCAATTAGTCAGCAACCAGGTGTGGAAAGTCCCCAGGCTCCCCAGCAGGCAGA
AGTATGCAAAGCATGCATCTCAATTAGTCAGCAACCATAGTCCCGCCCCTAACTCCGCCCATCCCGCCCC
TAACTCCGCCCAGTTCCGCCCATTCTCCGCCCCATGGCTGACTAATTTTTTTTATTTATGCAGAGGCCGA
GGCCGCCTCGGCCTCTGAGCTATTCCAGAAGTAGTGAGGAGGCTTTTTTGGAGGCCTAGGCTTTTGCAAA
GATCGATCAAGAGACAGGATGAGGATCGTTTCGCATGATTGAACAAGATGGATTGCACGCAGGTTCTCCG
GCCGCTTGGGTGGAGAGGCTATTCGGCTATGACTGGGCACAACAGACAATCGGCTGCTCTGATGCCGCCG
TGTTCCGGCTGTCAGCGCAGGGGCGCCCGGTTCTTTTTGTCAAGACCGACCTGTCCGGTGCCCTGAATGA
ACTGCAAGACGAGGCAGCGCGGCTATCGTGGCTGGCCACGACGGGCGTTCCTTGCGCAGCTGTGCTCGAC
GTTGTCACTGAAGCGGGAAGGGACTGGCTGCTATTGGGCGAAGTGCCGGGGCAGGATCTCCTGTCATCTC
ACCTTGCTCCTGCCGAGAAAGTATCCATCATGGCTGATGCAATGCGGCGGCTGCATACGCTTGATCCGGC
TACCTGCCCATTCGACCACCAAGCGAAACATCGCATCGAGCGAGCACGTACTCGGATGGAAGCCGGTCTT
GTCGATCAGGATGATCTGGACGAAGAGCATCAGGGGCTCGCGCCAGCCGAACTGTTCGCCAGGCTCAAGG
CGAGCATGCCCGACGGCGAGGATCTCGTCGTGACCCATGGCGATGCCTGCTTGCCGAATATCATGGTGGA
AAATGGCCGCTTTTCTGGATTCATCGACTGTGGCCGGCTGGGTGTGGCGGACCGCTATCAGGACATAGCG
TTGGCTACCCGTGATATTGCTGAAGAGCTTGGCGGCGAATGGGCTGACCGCTTCCTCGTGCTTTACGGTA
TCGCCGCTCCCGATTCGCAGCGCATCGCCTTCTATCGCCTTCTTGACGAGTTCTTCTGAGCGGGACTCTG
GGGTTCGAAATGACCGACCAAGCGACGCCCAACCTGCCATCACGAGATTTCGATTCCACCGCCGCCTTCT
ATGAAAGGTTGGGCTTCGGAATCGTTTTCCGGGACGCCGGCTGGATGATCCTCCAGCGCGGGGATCTCAT
GCTGGAGTTCTTCGCCCACCCTAGGGGGAGGCTAACTGAAACACGGAAGGAGACAATACCGGAAGGAACC
CGCGCTATGACGGCAATAAAAAGACAGAATAAAACGCACGGTGTTGGGTCGTTTGTTCATAAACGCGGGG
TTCGGTCCCAGGGCTGGCACTCTGTCGATACCCCACCGAGACCCCATTGGGGCCAATACGCCCGCGTTTC
TTCCTTTTCCCCACCCCACCCCCCAAGTTCGGGTGAAGGCCCAGGGCTCGCAGCCAACGTCGGGGCGGCA
GGCCCTGCCATAGCCTCAGGTTACTCATATATACTTTAGATTGATTTAAAACTTCATTTTTAATTTAAAA
GGATCTAGGTGAAGATCCTTTTTGATAATCTCATGACCAAAATCCCTTAACGTGAGTTTTCGTTCCACTG
AGCGTCAGACCCCGTAGAAAAGATCAAAGGATCTTCTTGAGATCCTTTTTTTCTGCGCGTAATCTGCTGC
TTGCAAACAAAAAAACCACCGCTACCAGCGGTGGTTTGTTTGCCGGATCAAGAGCTACCAACTCTTTTTC
CGAAGGTAACTGGCTTCAGCAGAGCGCAGATACCAAATACTGTTCTTCTAGTGTAGCCGTAGTTAGGCCA
CCACTTCAAGAACTCTGTAGCACCGCCTACATACCTCGCTCTGCTAATCCTGTTACCAGTGGCTGCTGCC
AGTGGCGATAAGTCGTGTCTTACCGGGTTGGACTCAAGACGATAGTTACCGGATAAGGCGCAGCGGTCGG
GCTGAACGGGGGGTTCGTGCACACAGCCCAGCTTGGAGCGAACGACCTACACCGAACTGAGATACCTACA
GCGTGAGCTATGAGAAAGCGCCACGCTTCCCGAAGGGAGAAAGGCGGACAGGTATCCGGTAAGCGGCAGG
GTCGGAACAGGAGAGCGCACGAGGGAGCTTCCAGGGGGAAACGCCTGGTATCTTTATAGTCCTGTCGGGT
TTCGCCACCTCTGACTTGAGCGTCGATTTTTGTGATGCTCGTCAGGGGGGCGGAGCCTATGGAAAAACGC
CAGCAACGCGGCCTTTTTACGGTTCCTGGCCTTTTGCTGGCCTTTTGCTCACATGTTCTTTCCTGCGTTA
TCCCCTGATTCTGTGGATAACCGTATTACCGCCATGCAT
Features (pLannotate 1.2.2; 16 found; start..end, strand, type, name):
     61..364     +  enhancer       CMV enhancer: human cytomegalovirus immediate early enhancer
    365..568     +  promoter       CMV promoter: human cytomegalovirus (CMV) immediate early promoter
    613..1320    +  CDS            mCherry: mCherry is a basic (constitutively fluorescent) red fluorescent protein published in 2004, derived from Discosoma sp.. It is reported to be a very rapidly-maturing monomer with low acid sensitivity.
   1321..1379    +  misc_feature   MCS (fragment): multiple cloning site
   1405..1728    +  CDS            FKBP1A: FKB1A_HUMAN - Also known as FKBP1, FKBP12. Experimental evidence at protein level: Swiss-Prot protein existence level 1. Keeps in an inactive conformation TGFBR1, the TGF-beta type I serine/threonine kinase receptor, preventing TGF-beta receptor activation in absence of ligand. Recruits SMAD7 to ACVR1B which prevents the association of SMAD2 and SMAD3 with the activin receptor complex, thereby blocking the activin signal. May modulate the RYR1 calcium channel activity. PPIases accelerate the folding of proteins. It catalyzes the cis-trans isomerization of proline imidic peptide bonds in oligop
   1738..1756    +  misc_feature   MCS (fragment): multiple cloning site
   1759..2376    +  CDS            TPD52L2: TPD54_HUMAN - Experimental evidence at protein level: Swiss-Prot protein existence level 1. From Homo sapiens (Human).
   2394..2515    +  polyA_signal   SV40 poly(A) signal: SV40 polyadenylation signal
   2549..2977    -  rep_origin     f1 ori (sequence partly withheld): f1 bacteriophage origin of replication; arrow indicates direction of (+) strand synthesis
   3004..3108    +  promoter       AmpR promoter: bla
   3110..3467    +  promoter       SV40 promoter: SV40 enhancer and early promoter
   3502..4296    +  CDS            NeoR/KanR: aminoglycoside phosphotransferase from Tn5; aph(3')-II (or nptII); confers resistance to neomycin, kanamycin, and G418 (Geneticin®)
   4317..4469    +  CDS            ble (fragment): BLE_KLEPN - Experimental evidence at protein level: Swiss-Prot protein existence level 1. Binding protein with a strong affinity to the bleomycin family of antibiotics. Binds to CL990; an antimitotic-antibiotic compound. From Klebsiella pneumoniae.
   4528..4575    +  polyA_signal   HSV TK poly(A) signal: herpes simplex virus thymidine kinase polyadenylation signal (Cole and Stacy, 1985)
   4666..4682    -  polyA_signal   bGH poly(A) signal (fragment): bovine growth hormone polyadenylation signal
   4904..5492    +  rep_origin     ori: high-copy-number ColE1/pMB1/pBR322/pUC origin of replication
