[The description below was written by a language model from this plasmid's Addgene catalogue record and pLannotate feature annotations shown in this document.]
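Description:
mCherry-FKBP-TPD54(R159E) is a 5.6 kb mammalian expression plasmid built on the pmCherry-C1 backbone, modified so that FKBP follows the fluorescent protein. It replicates in E. coli from a high-copy ColE1/pUC-type origin and also carries an f1 phage origin. A single Tn5 NeoR/KanR gene serves both hosts. A bacterial (bla-type) promoter drives it for kanamycin selection, and the SV40 enhancer/early promoter with an HSV TK polyadenylation signal drives it for G418 selection in mammalian cells. The annotation also flags short ble and bGH poly(A) fragments downstream of the marker; these look like residual backbone sequence rather than functional elements.

The payload is one open reading frame under the CMV immediate-early enhancer and promoter, terminated by the SV40 poly(A) signal. It reads mCherry, a stretch of the multiple cloning site acting as linker, human FKBP1A (FKBP12), a further short linker, and then human TPD54 (TPD52L2). The TPD54 sequence was inserted between PspOMI and MfeI sites, and its coding sequence derives from a commercial cDNA clone. The mutant was made by site-directed mutagenesis of the parental mCherry-FKBP-TPD54 plasmid, changing arginine 159 to glutamic acid.

mCherry allows red fluorescence imaging of the fusion. FKBP is the standard partner for rapamycin-induced heterodimerization with an FRB-tagged protein, which is generally used to relocalize a protein within live cells on demand. The record does not describe such an assay or the functional effect of R159E. The associated publication concerns intracellular nanovesicles and integrin trafficking during cell migration, so the construct is presumably used as a mutant comparison to wild-type TPD54 in that context.
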