Addgene plasmid #172453: mCherry-FKBP-TPD54(R159E)
Purpose: Expression of Tumor Protein D52 like 2 (TPD54/TPD52L2) with N-terminal mCherry-FKBP tag R159E mutant
Depositing lab: Stephen Royle. Depositing organization: University of Warwick. Publication: Intracellular nanovesicles mediate alpha5beta1 integrin trafficking during cell migration. Larocque G, Moore DJ, Sittewelle M, Kuey C, Hetmanski JHR, La-Borde PJ, Wilson BJ, Clarke NI, Caswell PT, Royle SJ. J Cell Biol. 2021 Oct 4;220(10). pii: 212493. doi: 10.1083/jcb.202009028. Epub 2021 Jul 21. PubMed 34287617.
Backbone
  Vector backbone: pmCherry-C1
  Modifications to backbone: mCherry-FKBP
  Vector type: Mammalian Expression
  Selectable markers: Neomycin (select with G418)
Growth in bacteria
  Bacterial resistance: Kanamycin, 50 μg/mL
  Growth temperature: 37°C
  Growth strain: DH5alpha
  Copy number: High Copy
Gene/Insert
  Gene/Insert name: TPD54 (alt names: TPD52L2; Tumor Protein D52 protein like 2)
  Species: H. sapiens (human)
  Mutation: changed Arginine 159 to Glutamic Acid
  GenBank ID: BC006804.1
  Entrez Gene: TPD52L2 (a.k.a. D54, TPD54)
  Promoter: CMV
  Tag / fusion protein: mCherry-FKBP (N terminal on backbone)
  Cloning method: Restriction Enzyme; 5′ cloning site PspOMI (not destroyed); 3′ cloning site MfeI (not destroyed)
  Sequencing primers: 5′ -
Resource information
  A portion of this plasmid was derived from a plasmid made by: pCMV-Sport6-TPD52L2 (Open Biosystems clone MHS1010-57728)
Terms and licenses: Academic/Nonprofit Terms; Industry Terms: Not Available to Industry
Depositor comments: Site-directed mutagenesis of mCherry-FKBP-TPD54
How to cite: mCherry-FKBP-TPD54(R159E) was a gift from Stephen Royle (Addgene plasmid # 172453 ; http://n2t.net/addgene:172453 ; RRID:Addgene_172453)
